>Addgene plasmid #86845 | HA-mEOS3.2-TRF2 HR Donor | addgene full sequence | sequence record 174393 | Addgene NGS Result
G
[124 nt withheld, positions 2-125]
C
[91 nt withheld, positions 127-217]
A
[49 nt withheld, positions 219-267]
CCTTTGACGTTGGAGTCCACGTTCTT
[37 nt withheld, positions 294-330]
ACCCTATCTCGGTCTATTCTTTTGATTTATAAGGGATTTTGCCGATTTCGGCCTATTGGTTAAAAAATGA
GCTGATTTAACAAAAATTTAACGCGAATTTTAACAAAATATTAACGCTTACAATTTAGGTGGCACTTTTC
GGGGAAATGTGCGCGGAACCCCTATTTGTTTATTTTTCTAAATACATTCAAATATGTATCCGCTCATGAG
ACAATAACCCTGATAAATGCTTCAATAATATTGAAAAAGGAAGAGTATGAGTATTCAACATTTCCGTGTC
GCCCTTATTCCCTTTTTTGCGGCATTTTGCCTTCCTGTTTTTGCTCACCCAGAAACGCTGGTGAAAGTAA
AAGATGCTGAAGATCAGTTGGGTGCACGAGTGGGTTACATCGAACTGGATCTCAACAGCGGTAAGATCCT
TGAGAGTTTTCGCCCCGAAGAACGTTTTCCAATGATGAGCACTTTTAAAGTTCTGCTATGTGGCGCGGTA
TTATCCCGTATTGACGCCGGGCAAGAGCAACTCGGTCGCCGCATACACTATTCTCAGAATGACTTGGTTG
AGTACTCACCAGTCACAGAAAAGCATCTTACGGATGGCATGACAGTAAGAGAATTATGCAGTGCTGCCAT
AACCATGAGTGATAACACTGCGGCCAACTTACTTCTGACAACGATCGGAGGACCGAAGGAGCTAACCGCT
TTTTTGCACAACATGGGGGATCATGTAACTCGCCTTGATCGTTGGGAACCGGAGCTGAATGAAGCCATAC
CAAACGACGAGCGTGACACCACGATGCCTGTAGCAATGGCAACAACGTTGCGCAAACTATTAACTGGCGA
ACTACTTACTCTAGCTTCCCGGCAACAATTAATAGACTGGATGGAGGCGGATAAAGTTGCAGGACCACTT
CTGCGCTCGGCCCTTCCGGCTGGCTGGTTTATTGCTGATAAATCTGGAGCCGGTGAGCGTGGGTCTCGCG
GTATCATTGCAGCACTGGGGCCAGATGGTAAGCCCTCCCGTATCGTAGTTATCTACACGACGGGGAGTCA
GGCAACTATGGATGAACGAAATAGACAGATCGCTGAGATAGGTGCCTCACTGATTAAGCATTGGTAACTG
TCAGACCAAGTTTACTCATATATACTTTAGATTGATTTAAAACTTCATTTTTAATTTAAAAGGATCTAGG
TGAAGATCCTTTTTGATAATCTCATGACCAAAATCCCTTAACGTGAGTTTTCGTTCCACTGAGCGTCAGA
CCCCGTAGAAAAGATCAAAGGATCTTCTTGAGATCCTTTTTTTCTGCGCGTAATCTGCTGCTTGCAAACA
AAAAAACCACCGCTACCAGCGGTGGTTTGTTTGCCGGATCAAGAGCTACCAACTCTTTTTCCGAAGGTAA
CTGGCTTCAGCAGAGCGCAGATACCAAATACTGTTCTTCTAGTGTAGCCGTAGTTAGGCCACCACTTCAA
GAACTCTGTAGCACCGCCTACATACCTCGCTCTGCTAATCCTGTTACCAGTGGCTGCTGCCAGTGGCGAT
AAGTCGTGTCTTACCGGGTTGGACTCAAGACGATAGTTACCGGATAAGGCGCAGCGGTCGGGCTGAACGG
GGGGTTCGTGCACACAGCCCAGCTTGGAGCGAACGACCTACACCGAACTGAGATACCTACAGCGTGAGCT
ATGAGAAAGCGCCACGCTTCCCGAAGGGAGAAAGGCGGACAGGTATCCGGTAAGCGGCAGGGTCGGAACA
GGAGAGCGCACGAGGGAGCTTCCAGGGGGAAACGCCTGGTATCTTTATAGTCCTGTCGGGTTTCGCCACC
TCTGACTTGAGCGTCGATTTTTGTGATGCTCGTCAGGGGGGCGGAGCCTATGGAAAAACGCCAGCAACGC
GGCCTTTTTACGGTTCCTGGCCTTTTGCTCACATGTTCTTTCCTGCGTTATCCCCTGATTCTGTGGATAA
CCGTATTACCGCCTTTGAGTGAGCTGATACCGCTCGCCGCAGCCGAACGACCGAGCGCAGCGAGTCAGTG
AGCGAGGAAGCGGAAGAGCGCCTGATGCGGTATTTTCTCCTTACGCATCTGTGCGGTATTTCACACCGCA
TAGACCAGCCGCGTAACCTGGCAAAATCGGTTACGGTTGAGTAATAAATGGATGCCCTGCGTAAGCGGGT
GTGGGCGGACAATAAAGTCTTAAACTGAACAAAATAGATCTAAACTATGACAATAAAGTCTTAAACTAGA
CAGAATAGTTGTAAACTGAAATCAGTCCAGTTATGCTGTGAAAAAGCATACTGGACTTTTGTTATGGCTA
AAGCAAACTCTTCATTTTCTGAAGTGCAAATTGCCCGTCGTATTAAAGAGGGGCGTGGCCAAGGGCATGG
TAAAGACTATATTCGCGGCGTTGTGACAATTTACCGAACAACTCCGCGGCCGGGAAGCCGATCTCGGCTT
GAACGAATTGTTAGGTGGCGGTACTTGGGTCGATATCAAAGTGCATCACTTCTTCCCGTATGCCCAACTT
TGTATAGAGAGCCACTGCGGGATCGTCACCGTAATCTGCTTGCACGTAGATCACATAAGCACCAAGCGCG
TTGGCCTCATGCTTGAGGAGATTGATGAGCGCGGTGGCAATGCCCTGCCTCCGGTGCTCGCCGGAGACTG
CGAGATCATAGATATAGATCTCACTACGCGGCTGCTCAAACTTGGGCAGAACGTAAGCCGCGAGAGCGCC
AACAACCGCTTCTTGGTCGAAGGCAGCAAGCGCGATGAATGTCTTACTACGGAGCAAGTTCCCGAGGTAA
TCGGAGTCCGGCTGATGTTGGGAGTAGGTGGCTACGTCTCCGAACTCACGACCGAAAAGATCAAGAGCAG
CCCGCATGGATTTGACTTGGTCAGGGCCGAGCCTACATGTGCGAATGATGCCCATACTTGAGCCACCTAA
CTTTGTTTTAGGGCGACTGCCCTGCTGCGTAACATCGTTGCTGCTGCGTAACATCAAACATCGACCCACG
GCGTAACGCGCTTGCTGCTTGGATGCCCGAGGCATAGACTGTACAAAAAAACAGTCATAACAAGCCATGA
AAACCGCCACTGCGCCGTTACCACCGCTGCGTTCGGTCAAGGTTCTGGACCAGTTGCGTGAGCGCATACG
CTACTTGCATTACAGTTTACGAACCGAACAGGCTTATGTCAACTGGGTTCGTGCCTTCATCCGTTTCCAC
GGTGTGCGTCACCCGGCAACCTTGGGCAGCAGCGAAGTCGAGGCATTTCTGTCCTGGCTGGCGAACGAGC
GCAAGGTTTCGGTCTCCACGCATCGTCAGGCATTGGCGGCCTTGCTGTTCTTCTACGGCAAGGTGCTGTG
CACGGATCTGCCCTGGCTTCAGGAGATCGGAAGACCTCGGCCGTCGCGGCGCTTGCCGGTGGTGCTGACC
CCGGATGAAGTGGTTCGCATCCTCGGTTTTCTGGAAGGCGAGCATCGTTTGTTCGCCCAGGACTCTAGCT
ATAGTTCTAGTGGTTGGCTACGTATACTCCGGAATATTAATAGATCATGGAGATAATTAAAATGATAACC
ATCTCGCAAATAAATAAGTATTTTACTGTTTTCGTAACAGTTTTGTAATAAAAAAACCTATAAATATTCC
GGATTATTCATACCGTCCCACCATCGGGCGCGGATCTCGGTCCGAAACCATGGGTCATCACCATCATCAT
CACGGTACCAAAACTGAAGAAGGTAAACTGGTAATCTGGATTAACGGCGATAAAGGCTATAACGGTCTCG
CTGAAGTCGGTAAGAAATTCGAGAAAGATACCGGAATTAAAGTCACCGTTGAGCATCCGGATAAACTGGA
AGAGAAATTCCCACAGGTTGCGGCAACTGGCGATGGCCCTGACATTATCTTCTGGGCACACGACCGCTTT
GGTGGCTACGCTCAATCTGGCCTGTTGGCTGAAATCACCCCGGACAAAGCGTTCCAGGACAAGCTGTATC
CGTTTACCTGGGATGCCGTACGTTACAACGGCAAGCTGATTGCTTACCCGATCGCTGTTGAAGCGTTATC
GCTGATTTATAACAAAGATCTGCTGCCGAACCCGCCAAAAACCTGGGAAGAGATCCCGGCGCTGGATAAA
GAACTGAAAGCGAAAGGTAAGAGCGCGCTGATGTTCAACCTGCAAGAACCGTACTTCACCTGGCCGCTGA
TTGCTGCTGACGGGGGTTATGCGTTCAAGTATGAAAACGGCAAGTACGACATTAAAGACGTGGGCGTGGA
TAACGCTGGCGCGAAAGCGGGTCTGACCTTCCTGGTTGACCTGATTAAAAACAAACACATGAATGCAGAC
ACCGATTACTCCATCGCAGAAGCTGCCTTTAATAAAGGCGAAACAGCGATGACCATCAACGGCCCGTGGG
CATGGTCCAACATCGACACCAGCAAAGTGAATTATGGTGTAACGGTACTGCCGACCTTCAAGGGTCAACC
ATCCAAACCGTTCGTTGGCGTGCTGAGCGCAGGTATTAACGCCGCCAGTCCGAACAAAGAGCTGGCAAAA
GAGTTCCTCGAAAACTATCTGCTGACTGATGAAGGTCTGGAAGCGGTTAATAAAGACAAACCGCTGGGTG
CCGTAGCGCTGAAGTCTTACGAGGAAGAGTTGGCGAAAGATCCACGTATTGCCGCCACCATGGAAAACGC
CCAGAAAGGTGAAATCATGCCGAACATCCCGCAGATGTCCGCTTTCTGGTATGCCGTGCGTACTGCGGTG
ATCAACGCCGCCAGCGGTCGTCAGACTGTCGATGAAGCCCTGAAAGACGCGCAGACTGGTACCGATTACG
ATATCCCAACGACCCTGGAAGTTCTGTTCCAGGGGCCCGGGTCCATGGAGACGTGAAAATAAAAATAGCG
TCTCAGAGCATAATCTAGAGCCTGCAGTCTCGAGGCATGCGGTACCAAGCTTGTCGAGAAGTACTAGAGG
ATCATAATCAGCCATACCACATTTGTAGAGGTTTTACTTGCTTTAAAAAACCTCCCACACCTCCCCCTGA
ACCTGAAACATAAAATGAATGCAATTGTTGTTGTTGGCCACCTGCACTTCTGAGTTGTCTTTGAGTGGCC
CCAAACTGGATCTTTGCAGGTTCCAGACTAGTGGGGCTGGTAGGACAATCTTTGAAGCTAGACCAGTTAC
TGGGCCTCTCAGGAAGAGGCACCCACAACCACCATCCTGAACTAAGGTCTGAGCTGGAGGTTCTCCATTT
GGTCAAGTGCCAGTTGGTGAATTCCAAGAGTATCAGAGATATCTGAAAGTGACTCAGACCCTCTATGGGA
CTATGGGTGGTCCTTTTGCTTATTTTTCTAATTGTTCTACAACAAAATGTGTTATTTTTGTGATTACAAA
GAGTATATGTCTAGCGGCTGGGTTGCCAGGTGCATTCTATTTATTGGTATCACACTGGTCTTTGCTTTAT
AATTACAGTATTTGTTAAAATACAAATTTGTTTAAAGACTTTCCTCTGTGTATGCTCTCTTCCACAATTT
TCAAAGTGTTTAATAAGGTGCACATATTTGGTTTTCTTTTTTTTCTTTTCTTTTTTTTGAGACGGAGTTT
CGCTCTTGTTGCCCAGACTGGAGTGCAATGGCGCGATCTCGGCTCACCGCAACCTCCGCCTCGCGGGTTC
AAGCGAGTCTCCTGCCTCAGCCTCCTGAGTAGCTAGGATTACAGGCATGCGCCACCACGTCTGGCTAATT
TTGTATTTTTAGTAGAGATGGGGTTTCTCCATGTTGGTCAGGCTGGTCTCGAACTCCCGACCTCAGGTGA
TCCACCCGCCTCAGCCTCCCAAAGTGCTGGGATTACAGGCGTAGAGCCACCGATCCCGGCCTGTTTTTCA
GTCTCTAATACACTGTTCCGCGTCCCTAGCATAGTAGCTGTTTTCTGTAAATTCGGAGCGAAGTTGACTG
CAAAACCCGCCGGGTTCACCGGCCTGGGCGGTGTGGACTTCAAGCCCCAGGAGGCATTGCGGCCGGCACA
TCGGGAACTACGGCGTCTGAGAAGGGGGCCGGGCCCTCCGGTCCTTTCCCTCCCAGAAGCCCGCGGGCGG
CTCGGAACGCTGTTTCTATCATGGCCGCGGGAGCCGGGACGGCGGGCCCCGCTTCCGGCCCGGGCGTCGT
GCGTGACCCAGCGGCGTCACAGCCGAGGAAGCGGCCCGGCCGGGAGGGCGGGGAGGGCGCGCGGCGATCG
GACACGATGTACCCATACGATGTTCCAGATTACGCTATGAGTGCGATTAAGCCAGACATGAAGATCAAAC
TCCGTATGGAAGGCAACGTAAACGGGCACCACTTTGTGATCGACGGAGATGGTACAGGCAAGCCTTTTGA
GGGAAAACAGAGTATGGATCTTGAAGTCAAAGAGGGCGGACCTCTGCCTTTTGCCTTTGATATCCTGACC
ACTGCATTCCATTACGGCAACAGGGTATTCGCCAAATATCCAGACAACATACAAGACTATTTTAAGCAGT
CGTTTCCTAAGGGGTATTCGTGGGAACGAAGCTTGACTTTCGAAGACGGGGGCATTTGCAACGCCAGAAA
CGACATAACAATGGAAGGGGACACTTTCTATAATAAAGTTCGATTTTATGGTACCAACTTTCCCGCCAAT
GGTCCAGTTATGCAGAAGAAGACGCTGAAATGGGAGCCCTCCACTGAGAAAATGTATGTGCGTGATGGAG
TGCTGACGGGTGATATTGAGATGGCTTTGTTGCTTGAAGGAAATGCCCATTACCGATGTGACTTCAGAAC
TACTTACAAAGCTAAGGAGAAGGGTGTCAAGTTACCAGGCGCCCACTTTGTGGACCACTGCATTGAGATT
TTAAGCCATGACAAAGATTACAACAAGGTTAAGCTGTATGAGCATGCTGTTGCTCATTCTGGATTGCCTG
ACAATGCCAGACGAGGATCCATGGCGGGAGGAGGCGGGAGTAGCGACGGCAGCGGGCGGGCAGCTGGCAG
GCGGGCGTCCCGCAGTAGCGGGCGGGCCCGGCGGGGGCGCCACGAGCCGGGGCTGGGGGGCCCGGCGGAG
CGCGGCGCGGGGGAGGCACGGCTGGAAGAGGCAGTCAATCGCTGGGTGCTCAAGTTCTACTTCCACGAGG
CGCTGCGGGCCTTTCGGGGTAGCCGGTACGGGGACTTCAGACAGATCCGGGACATCATGCAGGGTGAGGG
CCGGGCCGGGGGAGGGGGGTTGGAGCGCCGGGGAAGGGGGTCCGGGGGACCGGGAGTCGGGACTGGGGGT
CGCCCAGCCAACGATGTCTTCTCTCCCAGCTTTGCTTGTCAGGCCCTTGGGGAAGGAGCACACCGTGTCC
CGATTGCTGCGGGTTATGCAGTGTCTGTCGCGGATTGAAGAAGGGGAAAATTTAGGTATGGCTATTTTTG
TGTTCTTCTCTGGGCTTACTTGCGTAGGGTTTTGTTTTAAAACTTATATCTAGAACTGAAGGATTCCAGG
TTAAAGTGCGATAGTTTCCATCAGAGTGGTCTTTTTCATTCTACGATGGGTCTGTTTTCTGGCTCGACTG
GCTCTAGTTTTCTCCGGTTAAGGTTGTCTTGGCTGCTTTTCTGTGTTTTTTTTAAATCTTCTCCCACCTG
TTAATTGCTCACCCCAACTTTGCTCCTGTCTAAAGTGAGTTATGTTCATATGGACATCTTTTTTCCCCCA
TGGTAGAGAGTTTTTCAGAGTGGAAGTACTCTGACATTTTTCCCCTCTGAATTTAACTTGAAAGCTATTT
AGCTGTTGTCAGTTTCTTGCCACTCGTATCTGAGGAGGATGGGAACTTGTTTATTGCAGCTTATAATGGT
TACAAATAAAGCAATAGCATCACAAATTTCACAAATAAAGCATTTTTTTCACTGCATTCTAGTTGTGGTT
TGTCCAAACTCATCAATGTATCTTATCATGTCTGGATCTGATCACTGATATCGCCTAGGAGATCCGAACC
AGATAAGTGAAATCTAGTTCCAAACTATTTTGTCATTTTTAATTTTCGTATTAGCTTACGACGCTACACC
CAGTTCCCATCTATTTTGTCACTCTTCCCTAAATAATCCTTAAAAACTCCATTTCCACCCCTCCCAGTTC
CCAACTATTTTGTCCGCCCACAGCGGGGCATTTTTCTTCCTGTTATGTTTTTAATCAAACATCCTGCCAA
CTCCATGTGACAAACCGTCATCTTCGGCTACTTTTTCTCTGTCACAGAATGAAAATTTTTCTGTCATCTC
TTCGTTATTAATGTTTGTAATTGACTGAATATCAACGCTTATTTGCAGCCTGAATGGCGAATGG
Features (pLannotate 1.2.2; 22 found; start..end, strand, type, name):
      2..456     +  rep_origin     f1 ori (sequence partly withheld): f1 bacteriophage origin of replication; arrow indicates direction of (+) strand synthesis
    482..586     +  promoter       AmpR promoter: bla
    587..1447    +  CDS            AmpR: β-lactamase; bla; confers resistance to ampicillin, carbenicillin, and related antibiotics
   1618..2206    +  rep_origin     ori: high-copy-number ColE1/pMB1/pBR322/pUC origin of replication
   2381..2432    -  misc_feature   bom (fragment): basis of mobility region from pBR322
   2500..2724    -  mobile_element Tn7R: mini-Tn7 element (right end of the Tn7 transposon) Tn7
   2791..3324    -  CDS            GmR: gentamycin acetyltransferase; aacC1; confers resistance to gentamycin
   3494..3522    -  promoter       Pc promoter: intI1 (promoter lies within the coding sequence); class 1 integron promoter
   3500..3847    -  CDS            YPR2_ECOLX (fragment): Protein predicted: Swiss-Prot protein existence level 4. From Escherichia coli.
   3874..3965    +  promoter       polyhedrin promoter: polh from Autographa californica; promoter for the baculovirus polyhedrin gene
   4050..5147    +  CDS            MBP: maltose binding protein from E. coli; malE (mutated); This version of the gene does not encode a signal sequence, so MBP will remain in the cytosol.
   5300..5383    +  CDS            large T antigen (fragment): large T antigen from SV40 (simian virus 40)
   5892..5918    -  promoter       Act1 promoter (fragment): rice actin promoter
   5914..6183    +  CDS            GVQW1 (fragment): GVQW1_HUMAN - Also known as TIGD1L2. Experimental evidence at transcript level: Swiss-Prot protein existence level 2. From Homo sapiens (Human).
   6441..6548    +  CDS            TERF2 (fragment): TERF2_HUMAN - Also known as TRBF2, TRF2. Experimental evidence at protein level: Swiss-Prot protein existence level 1. Binds the telomeric double-stranded 5'-TTAGGG-3' repeat and plays a central role in telomere maintenance and protection against end-to-end fusion of chromosomes. In addition to its telomeric DNA- binding role, required to recruit a number of factors and enzymes required for telomere protection, including the shelterin complex, TERF2IP/RAP1 and DCLRE1B/Apollo. Component of the shelterin complex (telosome) that is involved in the regulation of telomere length and protection. She
   6570..6596    +  CDS            3xHA (fragment): three tandem HA epitope tags
   6597..7274    +  CDS            mEos3.2: mEos3.2 is a photoconvertible green/yellow fluorescent protein published in 2012, derived from Lobophyllia hemprichii. It is reported to be a rapidly-maturing monomer with moderate acid sensitivity.
   7266..7532    +  CDS            TERF2 (fragment): TERF2_HUMAN - Also known as TRBF2, TRF2. Experimental evidence at protein level: Swiss-Prot protein existence level 1. Binds the telomeric double-stranded 5'-TTAGGG-3' repeat and plays a central role in telomere maintenance and protection against end-to-end fusion of chromosomes. In addition to its telomeric DNA- binding role, required to recruit a number of factors and enzymes required for telomere protection, including the shelterin complex, TERF2IP/RAP1 and DCLRE1B/Apollo. Component of the shelterin complex (telosome) that is involved in the regulation of telomere length and protection. She
   7639..7734    +  CDS            TERF2 (fragment): TERF2_CHICK - Also known as TRF2. Experimental evidence at protein level: Swiss-Prot protein existence level 1. Binds the telomeric double-stranded 5'-TTAGGG-3' repeat and plays a central role in telomere maintenance and protection against end-to-end fusion of chromosomes. Component of the shelterin complex (telosome) that is involved in the regulation of telomere length and protection. Shelterin associates with arrays of double-stranded 5'- TTAGGG-3' repeats added by telomerase and protects chromosome ends; without its protective activity, telomeres are no longer hidden from the DNA damage su
   8144..8278    +  polyA_signal   SV40 poly(A) signal: SV40 polyadenylation signal
   8307..8472    -  mobile_element Tn7L: mini-Tn7 element (left end of the Tn7 transposon) Tn7
   8635..8651    +  CDS            lacZα (fragment): LacZα fragment of β-galactosidase; lacZ fragment
