[The description below was written by a language model from this plasmid's Addgene catalogue record and pLannotate feature annotations shown in this document.]
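Description:
HA-mEOS3.2-TRF2 HR Donor is a homologous-recombination donor plasmid for tagging the endogenous human TERF2 (TRF2) gene so that cells produce TRF2 with an N-terminal HA epitope and the photoconvertible fluorescent protein mEos3.2. It is built by Gibson cloning in a pFastBac backbone. The annotated sequence retains the usual features of that backbone: a high-copy ColE1/pUC origin, an f1 origin, an ampicillin-resistance gene for selection in E. coli, and a mini-Tn7 cassette (Tn7R and Tn7L ends) containing a gentamicin acetyltransferase gene, the polyhedrin promoter, a cytosolic MBP coding sequence and an SV40 polyadenylation signal. These baculovirus and MBP elements appear to be carried over from the parent vector and have no stated role in the editing application. Repository quality control noted an R98K substitution in the gentamicin marker.

The functional payload lies between MBP and the SV40 poly(A) signal. Human genomic sequence, including a short TERF2 coding fragment, precedes an HA tag (annotated as a fragment of 3xHA) that runs directly into the mEos3.2 open reading frame. This is followed by further TERF2 coding sequence and downstream TERF2-matching sequence. The flanking segments presumably act as the left and right homology arms, although the record does not define their boundaries. No mammalian promoter drives the fusion, because expression after integration depends on the endogenous TRF2 promoter and so stays at native levels. The record does not name the nuclease or guide used with the donor. Small hits such as the large T antigen, rice actin promoter and GVQW1 fragments are probably incidental matches by the annotation software. According to the associated publication title, the tagged locus supports live-cell imaging of telomeres in studies of telomerase recruitment.
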