Addgene plasmid #86845: HA-mEOS3.2-TRF2 HR Donor
Purpose: HR Donor for N-terminal HA-mEOS3.2-TRF2 fusion at endogenous TRF2 locus in human cells.
Depositing lab: Thomas Cech. Depositing organization: University of Colorado, Boulder. Publication: Live Cell Imaging Reveals the Dynamics of Telomerase Recruitment to Telomeres. Schmidt JC, Zaug AJ, Cech TR. Cell. 2016 Aug 25;166(5):1188-1197.e9. doi: 10.1016/j.cell.2016.07.033. Epub 2016 Aug 11. PubMed 27523609.
Backbone
  Vector backbone: pFastBac
  Vector type: Mammalian Expression
  Selectable markers: Gentamicin
Growth in bacteria
  Bacterial resistance: Ampicillin, 100 μg/mL
  Growth temperature: 37°C
  Growth strain: DH5alpha
  Copy number: High Copy
Gene/Insert
  Gene/Insert name: HA-mEOS3.2-TRF2 at endogenous locus
  Species: H. sapiens (human)
  Entrez Gene: TERF2 (a.k.a. TRBF2, TRF2)
  Promoter: Endogenous TRF2 promoter
  Tag / fusion protein: HA-mEOS3.2 (N terminal on insert)
  Cloning method: Gibson Cloning
  Sequencing primers: 5′ MBP forward; 3′ SV40 poly A rev
Terms and licenses: Academic/Nonprofit Terms; Industry Terms: Not Available to Industry
Depositor comments: Please note that mutation R98K was found in Gentamicin during Addgene's quality control process.
How to cite: HA-mEOS3.2-TRF2 HR Donor was a gift from Thomas Cech (Addgene plasmid # 86845 ; http://n2t.net/addgene:86845 ; RRID:Addgene_86845)
